Addgene plasmid #223147: pBK1302-AAV-EFSNC-dCjCas9-KRAB
Purpose: Expression of KRAB with dCjCas9 and empty gRNA scaffold
Depositing lab: Boris Kantor. Depositing organization: Duke University. Publication: All-in-one AAV-delivered epigenome-editing platform: proof-of-concept and therapeutic implications for neurodegenerative disorders. Kantor B, Odonovan B, Rittiner J, Hodgson D, Lindner N, Guerrero S, Dong W, Zhang A, Chiba-Falek O. bioRxiv [Preprint]. 2024 May 19:2023.04.14.536951. doi: 10.1101/2023.04.14.536951. PubMed 38798630.
Backbone
  Vector backbone: Unknown
  Vector type: Mammalian Expression, AAV, CRISPR
Growth in bacteria
  Bacterial resistance: Ampicillin, 100 μg/mL
  Growth temperature: 37°C
  Growth strain: NEB Stable
  Copy number: High Copy
Gene/Insert
  Gene/Insert name: KRAB
  Species: H. sapiens (human)
  Promoter: EF1a
  Tag / fusion protein: 3xFLAG (N terminal on backbone)
  Cloning method: Unknown
Terms and licenses: Academic/Nonprofit Terms; Industry Terms: Not Available to Industry
Depositor comments: Please visit https://doi.org/10.1101/2023.04.14.536951 for bioRxiv preprint.
How to cite: pBK1302-AAV-EFSNC-dCjCas9-KRAB was a gift from Boris Kantor (Addgene plasmid # 223147 ; http://n2t.net/addgene:223147 ; RRID:Addgene_223147)
