[The description below was written by a language model from this plasmid's Addgene catalogue record and pLannotate feature annotations shown in this document.]
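Description:
pBK1302-AAV-EFSNC-dCjCas9-KRAB is an all-in-one AAV transfer plasmid of about 7 kb for CRISPR-based transcriptional repression in mammalian cells. The parental backbone is not named in the record. The bacterial portion carries a high-copy ColE1/pUC-type origin, an f1 phage origin and the β-lactamase gene for ampicillin selection, along with small remnants of pBR322 bom and rop sequences. The expression cassette lies between AAV2 inverted terminal repeats, which allow it to be replicated and packaged into recombinant AAV particles when helper functions are supplied. The annotation finds one complete ITR downstream of the cassette and only short ITR fragments upstream. This could reflect incomplete sequencing or annotation of this repetitive element, or a truncation, and the record does not say which.

Between the ITRs, a compact EF-1α core promoter (listed as EF1a in the catalogue) drives an N-terminally 3xFLAG-tagged Campylobacter jejuni Cas9, described as the nuclease-dead dCjCas9 form. It is fused at its C terminus to the KRAB repression domain of human ZNF10, and the transcript ends in a short synthetic polyadenylation signal. A tiny match to SV40 small t antigen upstream of the promoter is unexplained by the record. Downstream, a human U6 Pol III promoter precedes the CjCas9 guide RNA scaffold, which is empty so that users can insert their own spacer.

The small size of CjCas9 and of the regulatory elements allows both effector and guide cassette to fit within a single AAV genome. With a spacer in place, the guide directs dCjCas9-KRAB to a chosen promoter or regulatory region, where KRAB silences transcription without cutting the DNA. The associated work presents this as an AAV-delivered epigenome-editing platform with therapeutic relevance to neurodegenerative disorders.
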