Features (pLannotate 1.2.2; 18 found; start..end, strand, type, name):
     12..39      +  repeat_region  AAV2 ITR (fragment): inverted terminal repeat of adeno-associated virus serotype 2 inverted
     68..95      +  repeat_region  AAV2 ITR (fragment): inverted terminal repeat of adeno-associated virus serotype 2 inverted
    142..160     +  CDS            small t antigen (fragment): SV40 (simian virus 40) small t antigen
    186..397     +  promoter       EF-1α core promoter: core promoter for human elongation factor EF-1α
    414..479     +  CDS            3xFLAG: three tandem FLAG® epitope tags, followed by an enterokinase cleavage site
    552..3500    +  CDS            cas9: CAS9_CAMJE - Experimental evidence at protein level: Swiss-Prot protein existence level 1. CRISPR (clustered regularly interspaced short palindromic repeat) is an adaptive immune system that provides protection against mobile genetic elements (viruses, transposable elements and conjugative plasmids). CRISPR clusters contain spacers, sequences complementary to antecedent mobile elements, and target invading nucleic acids. CRISPR clusters are transcribed and processed into CRISPR RNA (crRNA). In type II CRISPR systems correct processing of pre-crRNA requires a trans- encoded small RNA (tracrRNA)
   3594..3779    +  CDS            KRAB: Krüppel-associated box (KRAB) transcriptional repression domain from the human zinc finger protein ZNF10 (Margolin et al., 1994)
   3828..3876    +  polyA_signal   poly(A) signal: synthetic polyadenylation signal
   3888..4128    +  promoter       U6 promoter: RNA polymerase III promoter for human U6 snRNA
   4157..4229    +  misc_RNA       Cj gRNA scaffold: guide RNA scaffold for the Campylobacter jejuni CRISPR/Cas9 system (Kim et al., 2016)
   4244..4384    +  repeat_region  AAV2 ITR: inverted terminal repeat of adeno-associated virus serotype 2 inverted
   4389..4440    -  misc_feature   bom (fragment): basis of mobility region from pBR322
   4459..4914    +  rep_origin     f1 ori (sequence partly withheld): f1 bacteriophage origin of replication; arrow indicates direction of (+) strand synthesis
   4915..4964    -  misc_feature   bom (fragment): basis of mobility region from pBR322
   5066..5101    -  CDS            rop (fragment): Rop protein, which maintains plasmids at low copy number; rop
   5196..5300    +  promoter       AmpR promoter: bla
   5301..6161    +  CDS            AmpR: β-lactamase; bla; confers resistance to ampicillin, carbenicillin, and related antibiotics
   6332..6920    +  rep_origin     ori: high-copy-number ColE1/pMB1/pBR322/pUC origin of replication
>Addgene plasmid #223147 | pBK1302-AAV-EFSNC-dCjCas9-KRAB | addgene full sequence | sequence record 442993 | Addgene NGS Result
CCTGCAGGCAGCTGCGCGCTCGCTCGCTCACTGAGGCCGCCCGGGCGTCGGGCGACCTTTGGTCGCCCGG
CCTCAGTGAGCGAGCGAGCGCGCAGAGAGGGAGTGGCCAACTCCATCACTAGGGGTTCCTGCGGCCTCTA
GCTAGGTCTTGAAAGGAGTGGGAATTGGCTCCGGTGCCCGTCAGTGGGCAGAGCGCACATCGCCCACAGT
CCCCGAGAAGTTGGGGGGAGGGGTCGGCAATTGATCCGGTGCCTAGAGAAGGTGGCGCGGGGTAAACTGG
GAAAGTGATGTCGTGTACTGGCTCCGCCTTTTTCCCGAGGGTGGGGGAGAACCGTATATAAGTGCAGTAG
TCGCCGTGAACGTTCTTTTTCGCAACGGGTTTGCCGCCAGAACACAGGACCGGTGCCACCATGGACTACA
AAGACCATGACGGTGATTATAAAGATCATGACATCGATTACAAGGATGACGATGACAAGGGTGGATCGCC
AAAGAAAAAGAGGAAAGTCGGCAGTGGACCTAAAAAGAAACGAAAGGTTGAAGCGGGATCCGCCCGCATC
CTCGCTTTCGCCATCGGAATCTCTAGTATCGGATGGGCCTTCTCTGAAAACGACGAACTGAAAGACTGCG
GCGTGAGAATCTTCACAAAGGTTGAAAACCCTAAAACAGGCGAGTCTTTAGCTCTGCCACGTAGGTTGGC
CCGCTCCGCCCGAAAAAGGCTGGCTCGGCGGAAGGCTCGCCTCAACCACTTGAAGCATTTGATAGCTAAT
GAGTTCAAACTGAACTACGAAGATTACCAGTCCTTCGACGAGTCATTGGCAAAAGCCTACAAAGGCAGCC
TTATCAGTCCTTATGAGTTGAGATTTCGCGCACTCAACGAACTGCTTTCTAAGCAAGACTTTGCTAGGGT
CATTCTGCACATCGCAAAACGGCGAGGTTATGACGATATCAAGAACTCCGACGATAAAGAAAAGGGAGCC
ATTCTCAAGGCGATCAAACAGAATGAGGAAAAATTGGCAAACTACCAGAGTGTGGGCGAGTATCTGTATA
AAGAGTATTTCCAGAAGTTTAAGGAAAACAGCAAGGAGTTTACAAACGTCAGAAATAAAAAGGAGTCTTA
CGAGAGATGCATCGCGCAGTCATTCCTCAAAGATGAGCTGAAGCTGATATTTAAGAAGCAACGCGAATTT
GGTTTCTCATTCTCTAAGAAGTTCGAAGAGGAGGTTCTTTCCGTGGCGTTTTACAAGAGGGCGCTCAAAG
ACTTCTCCCACCTGGTTGGTAACTGTAGTTTCTTCACGGATGAGAAGCGAGCTCCCAAAAATTCTCCCCT
GGCTTTCATGTTTGTTGCCCTGACTCGGATCATTAACCTGCTGAACAACCTGAAAAATACTGAAGGGATC
TTGTATACGAAGGACGACCTAAATGCACTCCTGAATGAAGTGCTCAAAAACGGAACTCTAACCTATAAAC
AGACCAAGAAATTACTGGGGCTCTCTGACGACTACGAGTTCAAGGGCGAGAAGGGTACTTATTTTATCGA
ATTCAAAAAGTATAAGGAGTTCATTAAAGCATTGGGGGAACACAACCTCAGCCAGGACGATCTCAATGAA
ATTGCCAAGGACATCACGCTGATTAAAGACGAGATAAAACTGAAAAAGGCACTGGCCAAGTATGACCTCA
ACCAGAACCAGATCGACTCTCTGTCCAAGCTGGAGTTCAAAGACCACCTAAACATATCCTTCAAAGCCCT
GAAACTGGTCACCCCTCTAATGCTCGAAGGAAAAAAATACGACGAGGCGTGTAATGAACTGAATCTTAAG
GTGGCCATCAATGAGGATAAGAAGGACTTTCTTCCAGCCTTTAACGAGACATATTACAAAGACGAGGTCA
CAAACCCGGTTGTGCTGAGGGCCATAAAAGAGTATCGGAAGGTTCTGAATGCCCTCCTGAAGAAGTACGG
CAAAGTGCACAAAATAAATATCGAATTGGCTAGGGAGGTGGGGAAGAACCATTCTCAGCGAGCAAAGATC
GAGAAAGAGCAGAATGAGAACTACAAAGCCAAGAAAGACGCCGAACTGGAGTGCGAAAAGCTGGGGCTTA
AAATAAACAGTAAAAACATCCTGAAATTAAGATTGTTCAAAGAGCAAAAGGAGTTTTGCGCCTACTCAGG
GGAAAAAATCAAAATATCAGACCTGCAGGACGAGAAAATGCTGGAGATCGACGCCATCTATCCGTATAGC
AGGTCATTTGACGATTCCTACATGAACAAAGTGCTTGTGTTTACCAAACAGAACCAAGAAAAGCTGAACC
AAACCCCCTTTGAGGCTTTCGGAAACGACTCAGCCAAGTGGCAGAAAATCGAAGTCCTAGCCAAGAATCT
GCCTACAAAAAAACAAAAGAGGATTCTTGATAAGAACTATAAGGACAAGGAACAGAAAAACTTTAAAGAC
AGGAACCTGAATGACACGAGGTACATTGCGCGACTGGTTCTAAACTATACCAAAGACTACCTGGATTTCC
TCCCTCTGAGCGACGACGAGAATACTAAACTGAATGATACCCAGAAAGGCTCAAAGGTCCACGTTGAGGC
TAAGTCCGGGATGCTGACTAGCGCCCTCCGCCACACGTGGGGCTTCAGCGCCAAAGATCGGAATAATCAT
CTTCATCACGCTATTGATGCAGTAATCATAGCCTACGCTAACAACAGCATCGTGAAAGCCTTCTCCGATT
TCAAGAAAGAACAGGAGTCTAATAGCGCCGAGTTGTACGCCAAGAAAATTTCCGAATTGGACTATAAAAA
TAAGAGAAAATTCTTCGAACCCTTCTCCGGGTTTCGCCAAAAGGTCTTAGATAAGATCGACGAGATTTTC
GTTTCCAAGCCCGAAAGAAAAAAGCCTTCAGGGGCACTGCACGAAGAGACATTCCGCAAGGAAGAGGAAT
TTTACCAATCTTACGGTGGTAAAGAGGGAGTTCTGAAGGCTCTGGAGCTTGGGAAGATCCGCAAGGTAAA
CGGGAAAATCGTGAAAAACGGGGACATGTTCAGGGTGGATATCTTCAAGCACAAAAAGACCAACAAGTTC
TACGCAGTACCCATCTACACTATGGATTTCGCTTTAAAGGTTCTCCCAAATAAGGCGGTGGCTCGATCGA
AGAAAGGAGAGATCAAGGACTGGATCTTAATGGATGAAAATTACGAGTTTTGCTTCTCGCTCTACAAAGA
TAGCCTGATTCTGATCCAGACAAAAGACATGCAGGAACCAGAATTTGTTTATTATAACGCCTTCACGAGC
AGTACAGTGTCCCTGATTGTGAGCAAGCATGATAACAAGTTCGAGACTCTGTCTAAGAATCAGAAAATCC
TTTTCAAGAACGCCAACGAGAAGGAGGTCATCGCAAAGTCAATTGGCATCCAAAACCTGAAGGTGTTCGA
GAAATACATAGTGTCCGCACTCGGTGAAGTAACTAAAGCCGAATTTCGACAGCGCGAGGATTTTAAGAAA
AGCCCCAAGAAGAAGAGAAAGGTGGAGGCCAGCTTAGCATCGGGAGGTGGTTCGGGTGGAGGAAGTGGCG
GGTCAGGGTCGGGTGGCACTAGTCGGACACTGGTGACCTTCAAGGATGTATTTGTGGACTTCACCAGGGA
GGAGTGGAAGCTGCTGGACACTGCTCAGCAGATCGTGTACAGAAATGTGATGCTGGAGAACTATAAGAAC
CTGGTTTCCTTGGGTTATCAGCTTACTAAGCCAGATGTGATCCTCCGGTTGGAGAAGGGAGAAGAGCCCG
CTAGCGGAGGTGGTTCGCCAAAGAAGAAACGGAAGGTGTGAGCATGCAATAAAACATCTTTGTTTTCATT
AGATCTGTGTGTTGGTTTTTTGTGTGCGGCCGGTACCGAGGGCCTATTTCCCATGATTCCTTCATATTTG
CATATACGATACAAGGCTGTTAGAGAGATAATTGGAATTAATTTGACTGTAAACACAAAGATATTAGTAC
AAAATACGTGACGTAGAAAGTAATAATTTCTTGGGTAGTTTGCAGTTTTAAAATTATGTTTTAAAATGGA
CTATCATATGCTTACCGTAACTTGAAAGTATTTCGATTTCTTGGCTTTATATATCTTGTGGAAAGGACGA
AACACCGGAGACCACGGCAGGTCTCAGTTTTAGTCCCTGAAAAGGGACTAAAATAAAGAGTTTGCGGGAC
TCTGCGGGGTTACAATCCCCTAAAACCGCTTTTTTGCGGCCGCAGGAACCCCTAGTGATGGAGTTGGCCA
CTCCCTCTCTGCGCGCTCGCTCGCTCACTGAGGCCGGGCGACCAAAGGTCGCCCGACGCCCGGGCTTTGC
CCGGGCGGCCTCAGTGAGCGAGCGAGCGCGCAGCTGCCTGCAGGGGCGCCTGATGCGGTATTTTCTCCTT
ACGCATCTGTGCGGTATTTCACACCGCATA
[95 nt withheld, positions 4441-4535]
T
[46 nt withheld, positions 4537-4582]
C
[141 nt withheld, positions 4584-4724]
CCTTTGACGTTGGAGTCCACGTTCTTT
[37 nt withheld, positions 4752-4788]
ACTCTATCTCGGGCTATTCTTTTGATTTATAAGGGATTTTGCCGATTTCGGTCTATTGGTTAAAAAATGA
GCTGATTTAACAAAAATTTAACGCGAATTTTAACAAAATATTAACGTTTACAATTTTATGGTGCACTCTC
AGTACAATCTGCTCTGATGCCGCATAGTTAAGCCAGCCCCGACACCCGCCAACACCCGCTGACGCGCCCT
GACGGGCTTGTCTGCTCCCGGCATCCGCTTACAGACAAGCTGTGACCGTCTCCGGGAGCTGCATGTGTCA
GAGGTTTTCACCGTCATCACCGAAACGCGCGAGACGAAAGGGCCTCGTGATACGCCTATTTTTATAGGTT
AATGTCATGATAATAATGGTTTCTTAGACGTCAGGTGGCACTTTTCGGGGAAATGTGCGCGGAACCCCTA
TTTGTTTATTTTTCTAAATACATTCAAATATGTATCCGCTCATGAGACAATAACCCTGATAAATGCTTCA
ATAATATTGAAAAAGGAAGAGTATGAGTATTCAACATTTCCGTGTCGCCCTTATTCCCTTTTTTGCGGCA
TTTTGCCTTCCTGTTTTTGCTCACCCAGAAACGCTGGTGAAAGTAAAAGATGCTGAAGATCAGTTGGGTG
CACGAGTGGGTTACATCGAACTGGATCTCAACAGCGGTAAGATCCTTGAGAGTTTTCGCCCCGAAGAACG
TTTTCCAATGATGAGCACTTTTAAAGTTCTGCTATGTGGCGCGGTATTATCCCGTATTGACGCCGGGCAA
GAGCAACTCGGTCGCCGCATACACTATTCTCAGAATGACTTGGTTGAGTACTCACCAGTCACAGAAAAGC
ATCTTACGGATGGCATGACAGTAAGAGAATTATGCAGTGCTGCCATAACCATGAGTGATAACACTGCGGC
CAACTTACTTCTGACAACGATCGGAGGACCGAAGGAGCTAACCGCTTTTTTGCACAACATGGGGGATCAT
GTAACTCGCCTTGATCGTTGGGAACCGGAGCTGAATGAAGCCATACCAAACGACGAGCGTGACACCACGA
TGCCTGTAGCAATGGCAACAACGTTGCGCAAACTATTAACTGGCGAACTACTTACTCTAGCTTCCCGGCA
ACAATTAATAGACTGGATGGAGGCGGATAAAGTTGCAGGACCACTTCTGCGCTCGGCCCTTCCGGCTGGC
TGGTTTATTGCTGATAAATCTGGAGCCGGTGAGCGTGGAAGCCGCGGTATCATTGCAGCACTGGGGCCAG
ATGGTAAGCCCTCCCGTATCGTAGTTATCTACACGACGGGGAGTCAGGCAACTATGGATGAACGAAATAG
ACAGATCGCTGAGATAGGTGCCTCACTGATTAAGCATTGGTAACTGTCAGACCAAGTTTACTCATATATA
CTTTAGATTGATTTAAAACTTCATTTTTAATTTAAAAGGATCTAGGTGAAGATCCTTTTTGATAATCTCA
TGACCAAAATCCCTTAACGTGAGTTTTCGTTCCACTGAGCGTCAGACCCCGTAGAAAAGATCAAAGGATC
TTCTTGAGATCCTTTTTTTCTGCGCGTAATCTGCTGCTTGCAAACAAAAAAACCACCGCTACCAGCGGTG
GTTTGTTTGCCGGATCAAGAGCTACCAACTCTTTTTCCGAAGGTAACTGGCTTCAGCAGAGCGCAGATAC
CAAATACTGTTCTTCTAGTGTAGCCGTAGTTAGGCCACCACTTCAAGAACTCTGTAGCACCGCCTACATA
CCTCGCTCTGCTAATCCTGTTACCAGTGGCTGCTGCCAGTGGCGATAAGTCGTGTCTTACCGGGTTGGAC
TCAAGACGATAGTTACCGGATAAGGCGCAGCGGTCGGGCTGAACGGGGGGTTCGTGCACACAGCCCAGCT
TGGAGCGAACGACCTACACCGAACTGAGATACCTACAGCGTGAGCTATGAGAAAGCGCCACGCTTCCCGA
AGGGAGAAAGGCGGACAGGTATCCGGTAAGCGGCAGGGTCGGAACAGGAGAGCGCACGAGGGAGCTTCCA
GGGGGAAACGCCTGGTATCTTTATAGTCCTGTCGGGTTTCGCCACCTCTGACTTGAGCGTCGATTTTTGT
GATGCTCGTCAGGGGGGCGGAGCCTATGGAAAAACGCCAGCAACGCGGCCTTTTTACGGTTCCTGGCCTT
TTGCTGGCCTTTTGCTCACATGT
